>Addgene plasmid #86930 | pET MBP mClover LIC cloning vector (MBP-mClover) | addgene full sequence | sequence record 174752 | Addgene NGS Result
CAACAGTCCCCCGGCCACGGGGCCTGCCACCATACCCACGCCGAAACAAGCGCTCATGAGCCCGAAGTGG
CGAGCCCGATCTTCCCCATCGGTGATGTCGGCGATATAGGCGCCAGCAACCGCACCTGTGGCGCCGGTGA
TGCCGGCCACGATGCGTCCGGCGTAGAGGATCGAGATCTCGATCCCGCGAAATTAATACGACTCACTATA
GGGGAATTGTGAGCGGATAACAATTCCCCTCTAGAAATAATTTTGTTTAACTTTAAGAAGGAGATATAGC
ATGGGTTCTTCTGGAGGCCTGAACGATATTTTTGAAGCGCAGAAAATTGAATGGCATGAATCCATGGGTT
CTTCTCACCATCACCATCACCACGGTTCTTCTATGAAAATCGAAGAAGGTAAACTGGTAATCTGGATTAA
CGGCGATAAAGGCTATAACGGTCTCGCTGAAGTCGGTAAGAAATTCGAGAAAGATACCGGAATTAAAGTC
ACCGTTGAGCATCCGGATAAACTGGAAGAGAAATTCCCACAGGTTGCGGCAACTGGCGATGGCCCTGACA
TTATCTTCTGGGCACACGACCGCTTTGGTGGCTACGCTCAATCTGGCCTGTTGGCTGAAATCACCCCGGA
CAAAGCGTTCCAGGACAAGCTGTATCCGTTTACCTGGGATGCCGTACGTTACAACGGCAAGCTGATTGCT
TACCCGATCGCTGTTGAAGCGTTATCGCTGATTTATAACAAAGATCTGCTGCCGAACCCGCCAAAAACCT
GGGAAGAGATCCCGGCGCTGGATAAAGAACTGAAAGCGAAAGGTAAGAGCGCGCTGATGTTCAACCTGCA
AGAACCGTACTTCACCTGGCCGCTGATTGCTGCTGACGGGGGTTATGCGTTCAAGTATGAAAACGGCAAG
TACGACATTAAAGACGTGGGCGTGGATAACGCTGGCGCGAAAGCGGGTCTGACCTTCCTGGTTGACCTGA
TTAAAAACAAACACATGAATGCAGACACCGATTACTCCATCGCAGAAGCTGCCTTTAATAAAGGCGAAAC
AGCGATGACCATCAACGGCCCGTGGGCATGGTCCAACATCGACACCAGCAAAGTGAATTATGGTGTAACG
GTACTGCCGACCTTCAAGGGTCAACCATCCAAACCGTTCGTTGGCGTGCTGAGCGCAGGTATTAACGCCG
CCAGTCCGAACAAAGAGCTGGCAAAAGAGTTCCTCGAAAACTATCTGCTGACTGATGAAGGTCTGGAAGC
GGTTAATAAAGACAAACCGCTGGGTGCCGTAGCGCTGAAGTCTTACGAGGAAGAGTTGGCGAAAGATCCA
CGTATTGCCGCCACTATGGAAAACGCCCAGAAAGGTGAAATCATGCCGAACATCCCGCAGATGTCCGCTT
TCTGGTATGCCGTGCGTACTGCGGTGATCAACGCCGCCAGCGGTCGTCAGACTGTCGATGAAGCCCTGAA
AGACGCGCAGACTAATTCGAGCTCGAACAACAACAACAATAACAATAACAACAACCTCGGGATCGAGGAA
AACCTGTACTTCCAATCCAATATTGGTAGTGGGAGCAACGGCAGCAGCGGATCCGTGAGCAAGGGCGAGG
AGCTGTTCACCGGGGTGGTGCCCATCCTGGTCGAGCTGGACGGCGACGTAAACGGCCACAAGTTCAGCGT
CCGCGGCGAGGGCGAGGGCGATGCCACCAACGGCAAGCTGACCCTGAAGTTCATCTGCACCACCGGCAAG
CTGCCCGTGCCCTGGCCCACCCTCGTGACCACCTTCGGCTACGGCGTGGCCTGCTTCAGCCGCTACCCCG
ACCACATGAAGCAGCACGACTTCTTCAAGTCCGCCATGCCCGAAGGCTACGTCCAGGAGCGCACCATCTC
TTTCAAGGACGACGGTACCTACAAGACCCGCGCCGAGGTGAAGTTCGAGGGCGACACCCTGGTGAACCGC
ATCGAGCTGAAGGGCATCGACTTCAAGGAGGACGGCAACATCCTGGGGCACAAGCTGGAGTACAACTTCA
ACAGCCACAACGTCTATATCACGGCCGACAAGCAGAAGAACGGCATCAAGGCTAACTTCAAGATCCGCCA
CAACGTTGAGGACGGCAGCGTGCAGCTCGCCGACCACTACCAGCAGAACACCCCCATCGGCGACGGCCCC
GTGCTGCTGCCCGACAACCACTACCTGAGCCATCAGTCCGCCCTGAGCAAAGACCCCAACGAGAAGCGCG
ATCACATGGTCCTGCTGGAGTTCGTGACCGCCGCCGGGATTACACATGGCATGGACGAGCTGTACAAGTA
AGCGGCCGCACTCGAGCACCACCACCACCACCACTGAGATCCGGCTGCTAACAAAGCCCGAAAGGAAGCT
GAGTTGGCTGCTGCCACCGCTGAGCAATAACTAGCATAACCCCTTGGGGCCTCTAAACGGGTCTTGAGGG
GTTTTTTGCTGAAAGGAGGAACTATATCCGGATTGGCGAATGGG
[124 nt withheld, positions 2495-2618]
C
[91 nt withheld, positions 2620-2710]
A
[49 nt withheld, positions 2712-2760]
CCTTTGACGTTGGAGTCCACGTTCTTT
[37 nt withheld, positions 2788-2824]
ACCCTATCTCGGTCTATTCTTTTGATTTATAAGGGATTTTGCCGATTTCGGCCTATTGGTTAAAAAATGA
GCTGATTTAACAAAAATTTAACGCGAATTTTAACAAACTAGTAACGTTTACAATTTCAGGTGGCACTTTT
CGGGGAAATGTGCGCGGAACCCCTATTTGTTTATTTTTCTAAATACATTCAAATATGTATCCGCTCATGA
ATTAATTCTTAGAAAAACTCATCGAGCATCAAATGAAACTGCAATTTATTCATATCAGGATTATCAATAC
CATATTTTTGAAAAAGCCGTTTCTGTAATGAAGGAGAAAACTCACCGAGGCAGTTCCATAGGATGGCAAG
ATCCTGGTATCGGTCTGCGATTCCGACTCGTCCAACATCAATACAACCTATTAATTTCCCCTCGTCAAAA
ATAAGGTTATCAAGTGAGAAATCACCATGAGTGACGACTGAATCCGGTGAGAATGGCAAAAGTTTATGCA
TTTCTTTCCAGACTTGTTCAACAGGCCAGCCATTACGCTCGTCATCAAAATCACTCGCATCAACCAAACC
GTTATTCATTCGTGATTGCGCCTGAGCGAGACGAAATACGCGATCGCTGTTAAAAGGACAATTACAAACA
GGAATCGAATGCAACCGGCGCAGGAACACTGCCAGCGCATCAACAATGTTTTCACCTGAATCAGGATATT
CTTCTAATACCTGGAATGCTGTTTTCCCGGGGATCGCAGTGGTGAGTAACCATGCATCATCAGGAGTACG
GATAAAATGCTTGATGGTCGGAAGAGGCATAAATTCCGTCAGCCAGTTTAGTCTGACCATCTCATCTGTA
ACATCATTGGCAACGCTACCTTTGCCATGTTTCAGAAACAACTCTGGCGCATCGGGCTTCCCATACAATC
GATAGATTGTCGCACCTGATTGCCCGACATTATCGCGAGCCCATTTATACCCATATAAATCAGCATCCAT
GTTGGAATTTAATCGCGGCCTAGAGCAAGACGTTTCCCGTTGAATATGGCTCATAACACCCCTTGTATTA
CTGTTTATGTAAGCAGACAGTTTTATTGTTCATGACCAAAATCCCTTAACGTGAGTTTTCGTTCCACTGA
GCGTCAGACCCCGTAGAAAAGATCAAAGGATCTTCTTGAGATCCTTTTTTTCTGCGCGTAATCTGCTGCT
TGCAAACAAAAAAACCACCGCTACCAGCGGTGGTTTGTTTGCCGGATCAAGAGCTACCAACTCTTTTTCC
GAAGGTAACTGGCTTCAGCAGAGCGCAGATACCAAATACTGTCCTTCTAGTGTAGCCGTAGTTAGGCCAC
CACTTCAAGAACTCTGTAGCACCGCCTACATACCTCGCTCTGCTAATCCTGTTACCAGTGGCTGCTGCCA
GTGGCGATAAGTCGTGTCTTACCGGGTTGGACTCAAGACGATAGTTACCGGATAAGGCGCAGCGGTCGGG
CTGAACGGGGGGTTCGTGCACACAGCCCAGCTTGGAGCGAACGACCTACACCGAACTGAGATACCTACAG
CGTGAGCTATGAGAAAGCGCCACGCTTCCCGAAGGGAGAAAGGCGGACAGGTATCCGGTAAGCGGCAGGG
TCGGAACAGGAGAGCGCACGAGGGAGCTTCCAGGGGGAAACGCCTGGTATCTTTATAGTCCTGTCGGGTT
TCGCCACCTCTGACTTGAGCGTCGATTTTTGTGATGCTCGTCAGGGGGGCGGAGCCTATGGAAAAACGCC
AGCAACGCGGCCTTTTTACGGTTCCTGGCCTTTTGCTGGCCTTTTGCTCACATGTTCTTTCCTGCGTTAT
CCCCTGATTCTGTGGATAACCGTATTACCGCCTTTGAGTGAGCTGATACCGCTCGCCGCAGCCGAACGAC
CGAGCGCAGCGAGTCAGTGAGCGAGGAAGCGGAAGAGCGCCTGATGCGGTATTTTCTCCTTACGCATCTG
TGCGGTATTTCACACCGCAATGGTGCACTCTCAGTACAATCTGCTCTGATGCCGCATAGTTAAGCCAGTA
TACACTCCGCTATCGCTACGTGACTGGGTCATGGCTGCGCCCCGACACCCGCCAACACCCGCTGACGCGC
CCTGACGGGCTTGTCTGCTCCCGGCATCCGCTTACAGACAAGCTGTGACCGTCTCCGGGAGCTGCATGTG
TCAGAGGTTTTCACCGTCATCACCGAAACGCGCGAGGCAGCTGCGGTAAAGCTCATCAGCGTGGTCGTGA
AGCGATTCACAGATGTCTGCCTGTTCATCCGCGTCCAGCTCGTTGAGTTTCTCCAGAAGCGTTAATGTCT
GGCTTCTGATAAAGCGGGCCATGTTAAGGGCGGTTTTTTCCTGTTTGGTCACTGATGCCTCCGTGTAAGG
GGGATTTCTGTTCATGGGGGTAATGATACCGATGAAACGAGAGAGGATGCTCACGATACGGGTTACTGAT
GATGAACATGCCCGGTTACTGGAACGTTGTGAGGGTAAACAACTGGCGGTATGGATGCGGCGGGACCAGA
GAAAAATCACTCAGGGTCAATGCCAGCGCTTCGTTAATACAGATGTAGGTGTTCCACAGGGTAGCCAGCA
GCATCCTGCGATGCAGATCCGGAACATAATGGTGCAGGGCGCTGACTTCCGCGTTTCCAGACTTTACGAA
ACACGGAAACCGAAGACCATTCATGTTGTTGCTCAGGTCGCAGACGTTTTGCAGAAGCAGTCGCTTCACG
TTCGCTCGCGTATCGGTGATTCATTCTGCTAACCAGTAAGGCAACCCCGCCAGCCTAGCCGGGTCCTCAA
CGACAGGAGCACGATCATGCGCACCCGTGGGGCCGCCATGCCGGCGATAATGGCCTGCTTCTCGCCGAAA
CGTTTGGTGGCGGGACCAGTGACGAAGGCTTGAGCGAGGGCGTGCAAGATTCCGAATACCGCAAGCGACA
GGCCGATCATCGTCGCGCTCCAGCGAAAGCGGTCCTCGCCGAAAATGACCCAGAGCGCTGCCGGCACCTG
TCCTACGAGTTGCATGATAAAGAAGACAGTCATAAGTGCGGCGACGATAGTCATGCCCCGCGCCCACCGG
AAGGAGCTGACTGGGTTGAAGGCTCTCAAGGGCATCGGTCGAGATCCCGGTGCCTAATGAGTGAGCTAAC
TTACATTAATTGCGTTGCGCTCACTGCCCGCTTTCCAGTCGGGAAACCTGTCGTGCCAGCTGCATTAATG
AATCGGCCAACGCGCGGGGAGAGGCGGTTTGCGTATTGGGCGCCAGGGTGGTTTTTCTTTTCACCAGTGA
GACGGGCAACAGCTGATTGCCCTTCACCGCCTGGCCCTGAGAGAGTTGCAGCAAGCGGTCCACGCTGGTT
TGCCCCAGCAGGCGAAAATCCTGTTTGATGGTGGTTAACGGCGGGATATAACATGAGCTGTCTTCGGTAT
CGTCGTATCCCACTACCGAGATATCCGCACCAACGCGCAGCCCGGACTCGGTAATGGCGCGCATTGCGCC
CAGCGCCATCTGATCGTTGGCAACCAGCATCGCAGTGGGAACGATACCCTCATTCAGCATTTGCATGGTT
TGTTGAAAACCGGACATGGCACTCCAGTCGCCTTCCCGTTCCGCTATCGGCTGAATTTGATTGCGAGTGA
GATATTTATGCCAGCCAGCCAGACGCAGACGCGCCGAGACAGAACTTAATGGGCCCGCTAACAGCGCGAT
TTGCTGGTGACCCAATGCGACCAGATGCTCCACGCCCAGTCGCGTACCGTCTTCATGGGAGAAAATAATA
CTGTTGATGGGTGTCTGGTCAGAGACATCAAGAAATAACGCCGGAACATTAGTGCAGGCAGCTTCCACAG
CAATGGCATCCTGGTCATCCAGCGGATAGTTAATGATCAGCCCACTGACGCGTTGCGCGAGAAGATTGTG
CACCGCCGCTTTACAGGCTTCGACGCCGCTTCGTTCTACCATCGACACCACCACGCTGGCACCCAGTTGA
TCGGCGCGAGATTTAATCGCCGCGACAATTTGCGACGGCGCGTGCAGGGCCAGACTGGAGGTGGCAACGC
CAATCAGCAACGACTGTTTGCCCGCCAGTTGTTGTGCCACGCGGTTGGGAATGTAATTCAGCTCCGCCAT
CGCCGCTTCCACTTTTTCCCGCGTTTTCGCAGAAACGTGGCTGGCCTGGTTCACCACGCGGGAAACGGTC
TGATAAGAGACACCGGCATACTCTGCGACATCGTATAACGTTACTGGTTTCACATTCACCACCCTGAATT
GACTCTCTTCCGGGCGCTATCATGCCATACCGCGAAAGGTTTTGCGCCATTCGATGGTGTCCGGGATCTC
GACGCTCTCCCTTATGCGACTCCTGCATTAGGAAGCAGCCCAGTAGTAGGTTGAGGCCGTTGAGCACCGC
CGCCGCAAGGAATGGTGCATGCAAGGAGATGGCGCC
Features (pLannotate 1.2.2; 22 found; start..end, strand, type, name):
    194..212     +  promoter       T7 promoter: promoter for bacteriophage T7 RNA polymerase
    213..237     +  protein_bind   lac operator: The lac repressor binds to the lac operator to inhibit transcription in E. coli. This inhibition can be relieved by adding lactose or isopropyl-β-D-thiogalactopyranoside (IPTG). lac repressor encoded by lacI
    252..274     +  RBS            RBS: efficient ribosome binding site from bacteriophage T7 gene 10 (Olins and Rangwala, 1989)
    356..372     +  CDS            6xHis (fragment): 6xHis affinity tag
    383..1483    +  CDS            MBP: maltose binding protein from E. coli; malE (mutated); This version of the gene does not encode a signal sequence, so MBP will remain in the cytosol.
   1538..1554    +  CDS            TEV site (fragment): tobacco etch virus (TEV) protease recognition and cleavage site
   1595..2308    +  CDS            Clover: Clover is a basic (constitutively fluorescent) green/yellow fluorescent protein published in 2012, derived from Aequorea victoria. It is reported to be a rapidly-maturing weak dimer with high acid sensitivity.
   2327..2344    +  CDS            9xHis (fragment): 9xHis affinity tag
   2354..2403    +  CDS            SET1 (fragment): solubility-enhancement tag derived from T7 phage gene 10B
   2411..2458    +  terminator     T7 terminator: transcription terminator for bacteriophage T7 RNA polymerase
   2495..2923    +  rep_origin     f1 ori (sequence partly withheld): f1 bacteriophage origin of replication; arrow indicates direction of (+) strand synthesis
   2977..3034    +  promoter       AmpR promoter (fragment): bla
   3043..3858    -  CDS            KanR: aminoglycoside phosphotransferase; aph(3')-Ia; confers resistance to kanamycin in bacteria or G418 (Geneticin®) in eukaryotes
   3980..4568    +  rep_origin     ori: high-copy-number ColE1/pMB1/pBR322/pUC origin of replication
   4754..4893    -  misc_feature   bom: basis of mobility region from pBR322
   4995..5186    -  CDS            rop: Rop protein, which maintains plasmids at low copy number; rop
   5203..5583    +  CDS            YPB1_ECOLX: Protein predicted: Swiss-Prot protein existence level 4. From Escherichia coli.
   5655..5946    -  CDS            TcR (fragment): tetracycline efflux protein; tet; confers resistance to tetracycline
   5961..5982    -  protein_bind   CAP binding site: CAP binding activates transcription in the presence of cAMP. E. coli catabolite activator protein
   5995..7077    -  CDS            lacI: lac repressor; lacI; The lac repressor binds to the lac operator to inhibit transcription in E. coli. This inhibition can be relieved by adding lactose or isopropyl-β-D-thiogalactopyranoside (IPTG).
   7078..7155    -  promoter       lacI promoter: lacI
   7163..172     -  CDS            TcR (fragment) (across the origin): tetracycline efflux protein; tet; confers resistance to tetracycline
