[The description below was written by a language model from this plasmid's Addgene catalogue record and pLannotate feature annotations shown in this document.]
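Description:
pET MBP mClover LIC cloning vector (MBP-mClover) is an empty pET-family bacterial expression backbone of about 7.3 kb, designed so that an open reading frame inserted by ligation-independent cloning is produced as a Biotin(AviTag)-His6-MBP-N10-TEV-ORF-mClover fusion. It is selected with kanamycin through an aminoglycoside phosphotransferase gene. Replication relies on a ColE1/pBR322-type origin accompanied by the bom region and the rop gene, consistent with the low copy number listed in the record. An f1 origin is also present, and remnants of the pBR322 tetracycline resistance gene appear only as fragments.

Expression is driven by a T7 promoter followed by a lac operator and the T7 gene 10 ribosome binding site, with a plasmid-borne lacI gene supplying repressor, so transcription requires a host providing T7 RNA polymerase and is inducible with IPTG. A T7 terminator ends the transcript. The N-terminal module combines a biotin acceptor tag and a His tag for capture or purification with a cytosolic, signal-sequence-free maltose binding protein that aids solubility. A TEV protease site allows this module to be removed from the target. The annotation tool did not label the AviTag, which is listed only in the catalogue fields. The insert is cloned without a stop codon so that it reads through into the C-terminal Clover green/yellow fluorescent protein, taken from a Clover-mRuby2 plasmid, which gives a fluorescent readout of the expressed protein. Short His-tag and other tag fragments annotated downstream of Clover look like backbone remnants; the record does not say whether they are translated. The vector can be used for single-gene expression and is also described as compatible with the depositor's polycistronic destination vectors for co-expression.
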