Addgene plasmid #86930: pET MBP mClover LIC cloning vector (MBP-mClover)
Purpose: (Empty Backbone) pET LIC cloning vector for Biotin-His6-MBP-N10-tev-yORF-mClover
Depositing lab: Chris Jeans. Depositing organization: University of California, Berkeley.
Backbone
  Vector backbone: pET
  Backbone size (bp): 7273
  Modifications to backbone: mClover is from AddGene plasmid 49089.
  Vector type: Bacterial Expression
  Promoter: T7
  Tag / fusion protein: AviTag (biotin) (N terminal on backbone); 6xHis (N terminal on backbone); MBP (N terminal on backbone); TEV cleavage site (N terminal on backbone); mClover (C terminal on backbone)
Growth in bacteria
  Bacterial resistance: Kanamycin, 50 μg/mL
  Growth temperature: 37°C
  Growth strain: DH5alpha
  Copy number: Low Copy
Gene/Insert
  Cloning method: Ligation Independent Cloning
  Sequencing primers: 5′ MBP F (5' ggtcgtcagactgtcgatgaagcc 3'); 3′ T7 Reverse
Resource information
  A portion of this plasmid was derived from a plasmid made by: The sequence for mClover came from Addgene #49089 (pcDNA3.1-Clover-mRuby2).
Terms and licenses: Academic/Nonprofit Terms; Industry Terms: Not Available to Industry
Depositor comments: This plasmid is an empty vector. Your gene can be inserted with a LIC cloning protocol. This plasmid can be used as a single-expression vector, and it is also compatible with our 2-series polycistronic destination vectors (2D, 2E, and 2Z), if co-expression with other genes is desired. To clone into this vector, add LIC tags to the 5' end of your PCR primers. Forward - 5' TACTTCCAATCCAATGCA 3' Reverse - 5' CTCCCACTACCAATGCC 3' Do NOT include a stop codon with your reverse primer. Linearize the plasmid with SspI, then gel purify. When digesting the DNA with T4 polymerase, use dGTP for the insert and dCTP for your linearized vector. More information on this vector can be found through http://qb3.berkeley.edu/qb3/macrolab/
How to cite: pET MBP mClover LIC cloning vector (MBP-mClover) was a gift from Chris Jeans (Addgene plasmid # 86930 ; http://n2t.net/addgene:86930 ; RRID:Addgene_86930)
